Addgene plasmid #121236: pUC57-Kan_BR29_ms119_45
Purpose: Level 0 Golden-Gate compatible vector
Depositing lab: Sophien Kamoun. Depositing organization: Sainsbury Laboratory, Norwich. Publication: A Clone Resource of Magnaporthe oryzae Effectors That Share Sequence and Structural Similarities Across Host-Specific Lineages. Petit-Houdenot Y, Langner T, Harant A, Win J, Kamoun S. Mol Plant Microbe Interact. 2020 Aug;33(8):1032-1035. doi: 10.1094/MPMI-03-20-0052-A. Epub 2020 Jun 22. PubMed 32460610.
Backbone
  Vector backbone: pUC57-Kan
  Backbone size w/o insert (bp): 2626
  Vector type: Golden Gate
  Selectable markers: lacZ
Growth in bacteria
  Bacterial resistance: Kanamycin, 50 μg/mL
  Growth temperature: 37°C
  Growth strain: DH5alpha
  Copy number: High Copy
Gene/Insert
  Gene/Insert name: BR29_AVR-Pimk1_45
  Mutation: Magnaporthe grisea
  Cloning method: Restriction Enzyme; 5′ cloning site EcoRV (unknown if destroyed); 3′ cloning site EcoRV (unknown if destroyed)
  Sequencing primers: 5′ M13Fw; 3′ M13Rv
Terms and licenses: Academic/Nonprofit Terms; Industry Terms: Not Available to Industry
How to cite: pUC57-Kan_BR29_ms119_45 was a gift from Sophien Kamoun (Addgene plasmid # 121236 ; http://n2t.net/addgene:121236 ; RRID:Addgene_121236)
