[The description below was written by a language model from this plasmid's Addgene catalogue record and pLannotate feature annotations shown in this document.]
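Description:
pUC57-Kan_BR29_ms119_45 is a small, high-copy E. coli cloning plasmid that serves as a Level 0 Golden Gate module. It is built on the pUC57-Kan backbone (2,626 bp without insert; 2,884 bp in the full depositor sequence). It replicates from a pUC/ColE1-type origin and is selected with kanamycin through an aph(3')-Ia aminoglycoside phosphotransferase gene, which the annotation places downstream of the bla (AmpR) promoter. The feature table also picks up short remnants typical of pUC-derived backbones: fragments of bom, rop and lacI. None of these is expected to be functional as a complete element.

The insert is recorded as BR29_AVR-Pimk1_45, placed at the EcoRV site in the lacZα region. Whether the flanking EcoRV sites survived cloning is not known. The organism note (entered in the mutation field) is Magnaporthe grisea, and the associated publication describes a clone resource of blast fungus effectors that share sequence and structural similarity across host-specific lineages. This indicates an AVR-Pik-like effector coding sequence from isolate BR29.

The automated annotation does not label the insert itself. It shows an unannotated gap between a lacZα fragment and the lac operator, lac promoter and CAP binding site, which is consistent with the insert interrupting lacZα. lacZ is listed as a marker, allowing blue/white screening of the backbone. M13 forward and reverse primer sites flank the insert for sequence verification.

As a Level 0 part, the plasmid has no eukaryotic promoter or terminator of its own. It is intended as a donor from which the effector module is released and assembled into higher-level expression constructs by Type IIS restriction-ligation. The record does not state which Type IIS enzyme or overhangs are used.
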