Features (pLannotate 1.2.2; 10 found; start..end, strand, type, name):
    137..236     +  misc_feature   bom (fragment): basis of mobility region from pBR322
    242..399     -  CDS            lacZα (fragment): LacZα fragment of β-galactosidase; lacZ fragment
    732..748     -  protein_bind   lac operator: The lac repressor binds to the lac operator to inhibit transcription in E. coli. This inhibition can be relieved by adding lactose or isopropyl-β-D-thiogalactopyranoside (IPTG). lac repressor encoded by lacI
    756..786     -  promoter       lac promoter: promoter for the E. coli lac operon
    801..822     -  protein_bind   CAP binding site: CAP binding activates transcription in the presence of cAMP. E. coli catabolite activator protein
    835..927     -  CDS            lacI (fragment): lac repressor; lacI; The lac repressor binds to the lac operator to inhibit transcription in E. coli. This inhibition can be relieved by adding lactose or isopropyl-β-D-thiogalactopyranoside (IPTG).
   1110..1698    -  rep_origin     ori: high-copy-number ColE1/pMB1/pBR322/pUC origin of replication
   1869..2684    -  CDS            KanR: aminoglycoside phosphotransferase; aph(3')-Ia; confers resistance to kanamycin in bacteria or G418 (Geneticin®) in eukaryotes
   2685..2789    -  promoter       AmpR promoter: bla
   2884..35      +  CDS            rop (fragment) (across the origin): Rop protein, which maintains plasmids at low copy number; rop
>Addgene plasmid #121236 | pUC57-Kan_BR29_ms119_45 | depositor full sequence | sequence record 231256 | pUC57-Kan_BR29_ms119_45 sequence 2884 bps
TCGCGCGTTTCGGTGATGACGGTGAAAACCTCTGACACATGCAGCTCCCGGAGACGGTCACAGCTTGTCT
GTAAGCGGATGCCGGGAGCAGACAAGCCCGTCAGGGCGCGTCAGCGGGTGTTGGCGGGTGTCGGGGCTGG
CTTAACTATGCGGCATCAGAGCAGATTGTACTGAGAGTGCACCATATGCGGTGTGAAATACCGCACAGAT
GCGTAAGGAGAAAATACCGCATCAGGCGCCATTCGCCATTCAGGCTGCGCAACTGTTGGGAAGGGCGATC
GGTGCGGGCCTCTTCGCTATTACGCCAGCTGGCGAAAGGGGGATGTGCTGCAAGGCGATTAAGTTGGGTA
ACGCCAGGGTTTTCCCAGTCACGACGTTGTAAAACGACGGCCAGTGAATTGACGCGTATTGGGATGGAAC
TTGGTCTCTAAGCTCATCTCAAACCAAAAATTTTATCACAAACACCTTCACAAGTAACAACATCTCTTGG
ACCAATATTAACAAAATTAAAATAACCCAAAACACCACCAATAATACAAACTTTAACACAAGTAGCATAA
TCAGAATCTCTTCTTTCCAAACCTCTAGTAGACAATTTAGAATCATATTTAGCATCATGTTCCAAATTAG
AAGCTTGAAATGGTTGAACTGGAGTCATTAGAGACCAAGTTCCATCCCAATGGCGCGCCGAGCTTGGCTC
GAGCATGGTCATAGCTGTTTCCTGTGTGAAATTGTTATCCGCTCACAATTCCACACAACATACGAGCCGG
AAGCATAAAGTGTAAAGCCTGGGGTGCCTAATGAGTGAGCTAACTCACATTAATTGCGTTGCGCTCACTG
CCCGCTTTCCAGTCGGGAAACCTGTCGTGCCAGCTGCATTAATGAATCGGCCAACGCGCGGGGAGAGGCG
GTTTGCGTATTGGGCGCTCTTCCGCTTCCTCGCTCACTGACTCGCTGCGCTCGGTCGTTCGGCTGCGGCG
AGCGGTATCAGCTCACTCAAAGGCGGTAATACGGTTATCCACAGAATCAGGGGATAACGCAGGAAAGAAC
ATGTGAGCAAAAGGCCAGCAAAAGGCCAGGAACCGTAAAAAGGCCGCGTTGCTGGCGTTTTTCCATAGGC
TCCGCCCCCCTGACGAGCATCACAAAAATCGACGCTCAAGTCAGAGGTGGCGAAACCCGACAGGACTATA
AAGATACCAGGCGTTTCCCCCTGGAAGCTCCCTCGTGCGCTCTCCTGTTCCGACCCTGCCGCTTACCGGA
TACCTGTCCGCCTTTCTCCCTTCGGGAAGCGTGGCGCTTTCTCATAGCTCACGCTGTAGGTATCTCAGTT
CGGTGTAGGTCGTTCGCTCCAAGCTGGGCTGTGTGCACGAACCCCCCGTTCAGCCCGACCGCTGCGCCTT
ATCCGGTAACTATCGTCTTGAGTCCAACCCGGTAAGACACGACTTATCGCCACTGGCAGCAGCCACTGGT
AACAGGATTAGCAGAGCGAGGTATGTAGGCGGTGCTACAGAGTTCTTGAAGTGGTGGCCTAACTACGGCT
ACACTAGAAGAACAGTATTTGGTATCTGCGCTCTGCTGAAGCCAGTTACCTTCGGAAAAAGAGTTGGTAG
CTCTTGATCCGGCAAACAAACCACCGCTGGTAGCGGTGGTTTTTTTGTTTGCAAGCAGCAGATTACGCGC
AGAAAAAAAGGATCTCAAGAAGATCCTTTGATCTTTTCTACGGGGTCTGACGCTCAGTGGAACGAAAACT
CACGTTAAGGGATTTTGGTCATGAGATTATCAAAAAGGATCTTCACCTAGATCCTTTTAAATTAAAAATG
AAGTTTTAAATCAATCTAAAGTATATATGAGTAAACTTGGTCTGACAGTTAGAAAAACTCATCGAGCATC
AAATGAAACTGCAATTTATTCATATCAGGATTATCAATACCATATTTTTGAAAAAGCCGTTTCTGTAATG
AAGGAGAAAACTCACCGAGGCAGTTCCATAGGATGGCAAGATCCTGGTATCGGTCTGCGATTCCGACTCG
TCCAACATCAATACAACCTATTAATTTCCCCTCGTCAAAAATAAGGTTATCAAGTGAGAAATCACCATGA
GTGACGACTGAATCCGGTGAGAATGGCAAAAGTTTATGCATTTCTTTCCAGACTTGTTCAACAGGCCAGC
CATTACGCTCGTCATCAAAATCACTCGCATCAACCAAACCGTTATTCATTCGTGATTGCGCCTGAGCGAG
ACGAAATACGCGATCGCTGTTAAAAGGACAATTACAAACAGGAATCGAATGCAACCGGCGCAGGAACACT
GCCAGCGCATCAACAATATTTTCACCTGAATCAGGATATTCTTCTAATACCTGGAATGCTGTTTTCCCAG
GGATCGCAGTGGTGAGTAACCATGCATCATCAGGAGTACGGATAAAATGCTTGATGGTCGGAAGAGGCAT
AAATTCCGTCAGCCAGTTTAGTCTGACCATCTCATCTGTAACATCATTGGCAACGCTACCTTTGCCATGT
TTCAGAAACAACTCTGGCGCATCGGGCTTCCCATACAATCGATAGATTGTCGCACCTGATTGCCCGACAT
TATCGCGAGCCCATTTATACCCATATAAATCAGCATCCATGTTGGAATTTAATCGCGGCCTAGAGCAAGA
CGTTTCCCGTTGAATATGGCTCATACTCTTCCTTTTTCAATATTATTGAAGCATTTATCAGGGTTATTGT
CTCATGAGCGGATACATATTTGAATGTATTTAGAAAAATAAACAAATAGGGGTTCCGCGCACATTTCCCC
GAAAAGTGCCACCTGACGTCTAAGAAACCATTATTATCATGACATTAACCTATAAAAATAGGCGTATCAC
GAGGCCCTTTCGTC
