>Addgene plasmid #121236 | pUC57-Kan_BR29_ms119_45 | depositor partial sequence | sequence record 230724 | BR29_AVR-Pimk1_45
TTGGTCTCTAATGACTCCAGTTCAACCATTTCAAGCTTCTAATTTGGAACATGATGCTAAATATGATTCT
AAATTGTCTACTAGAGGTTTGGAAAGAAGAGATTCTGATTATGCTACTTGTGTTAAAGTTTGTATTATTG
GTGGTGTTTTGGGTTATTTTAATTTTGTTAATATTGGTCCAAGAGATGTTGTTACTTGTGAAGGTGTTTG
TGATAAAATTTTTGGTTTGAGATGAGCTTAGAGACCAA
