>Addgene plasmid #121236 | pUC57-Kan_BR29_ms119_45 | depositor partial sequence | sequence record 230725 | empty_vector
TCGCGCGTTTCGGTGATGACGGTGAAAACCTCTGACACATGCAGCTCCCGGAGACGGTCACAGCTTGTCT
GTAAGCGGATGCCGGGAGCAGACAAGCCCGTCAGGGCGCGTCAGCGGGTGTTGGCGGGTGTCGGGGCTGG
CTTAACTATGCGGCATCAGAGCAGATTGTACTGAGAGTGCACCATATGCGGTGTGAAATACCGCACAGAT
GCGTAAGGAGAAAATACCGCATCAGGCGCCATTCGCCATTCAGGCTGCGCAACTGTTGGGAAGGGCGATC
GGTGCGGGCCTCTTCGCTATTACGCCAGCTGGCGAAAGGGGGATGTGCTGCAAGGCGATTAAGTTGGGTA
ACGCCAGGGTTTTCCCAGTCACGACGTTGTAAAACGACGGCCAGTGAATTGACGCGTATTGGGATATCCC
AATGGCGCGCCGAGCTTGGCTCGAGCATGGTCATAGCTGTTTCCTGTGTGAAATTGTTATCCGCTCACAA
TTCCACACAACATACGAGCCGGAAGCATAAAGTGTAAAGCCTGGGGTGCCTAATGAGTGAGCTAACTCAC
ATTAATTGCGTTGCGCTCACTGCCCGCTTTCCAGTCGGGAAACCTGTCGTGCCAGCTGCATTAATGAATC
GGCCAACGCGCGGGGAGAGGCGGTTTGCGTATTGGGCGCTCTTCCGCTTCCTCGCTCACTGACTCGCTGC
GCTCGGTCGTTCGGCTGCGGCGAGCGGTATCAGCTCACTCAAAGGCGGTAATACGGTTATCCACAGAATC
AGGGGATAACGCAGGAAAGAACATGTGAGCAAAAGGCCAGCAAAAGGCCAGGAACCGTAAAAAGGCCGCG
TTGCTGGCGTTTTTCCATAGGCTCCGCCCCCCTGACGAGCATCACAAAAATCGACGCTCAAGTCAGAGGT
GGCGAAACCCGACAGGACTATAAAGATACCAGGCGTTTCCCCCTGGAAGCTCCCTCGTGCGCTCTCCTGT
TCCGACCCTGCCGCTTACCGGATACCTGTCCGCCTTTCTCCCTTCGGGAAGCGTGGCGCTTTCTCATAGC
TCACGCTGTAGGTATCTCAGTTCGGTGTAGGTCGTTCGCTCCAAGCTGGGCTGTGTGCACGAACCCCCCG
TTCAGCCCGACCGCTGCGCCTTATCCGGTAACTATCGTCTTGAGTCCAACCCGGTAAGACACGACTTATC
GCCACTGGCAGCAGCCACTGGTAACAGGATTAGCAGAGCGAGGTATGTAGGCGGTGCTACAGAGTTCTTG
AAGTGGTGGCCTAACTACGGCTACACTAGAAGAACAGTATTTGGTATCTGCGCTCTGCTGAAGCCAGTTA
CCTTCGGAAAAAGAGTTGGTAGCTCTTGATCCGGCAAACAAACCACCGCTGGTAGCGGTGGTTTTTTTGT
TTGCAAGCAGCAGATTACGCGCAGAAAAAAAGGATCTCAAGAAGATCCTTTGATCTTTTCTACGGGGTCT
GACGCTCAGTGGAACGAAAACTCACGTTAAGGGATTTTGGTCATGAGATTATCAAAAAGGATCTTCACCT
AGATCCTTTTAAATTAAAAATGAAGTTTTAAATCAATCTAAAGTATATATGAGTAAACTTGGTCTGACAG
TTAGAAAAACTCATCGAGCATCAAATGAAACTGCAATTTATTCATATCAGGATTATCAATACCATATTTT
TGAAAAAGCCGTTTCTGTAATGAAGGAGAAAACTCACCGAGGCAGTTCCATAGGATGGCAAGATCCTGGT
ATCGGTCTGCGATTCCGACTCGTCCAACATCAATACAACCTATTAATTTCCCCTCGTCAAAAATAAGGTT
ATCAAGTGAGAAATCACCATGAGTGACGACTGAATCCGGTGAGAATGGCAAAAGTTTATGCATTTCTTTC
CAGACTTGTTCAACAGGCCAGCCATTACGCTCGTCATCAAAATCACTCGCATCAACCAAACCGTTATTCA
TTCGTGATTGCGCCTGAGCGAGACGAAATACGCGATCGCTGTTAAAAGGACAATTACAAACAGGAATCGA
ATGCAACCGGCGCAGGAACACTGCCAGCGCATCAACAATATTTTCACCTGAATCAGGATATTCTTCTAAT
ACCTGGAATGCTGTTTTCCCAGGGATCGCAGTGGTGAGTAACCATGCATCATCAGGAGTACGGATAAAAT
GCTTGATGGTCGGAAGAGGCATAAATTCCGTCAGCCAGTTTAGTCTGACCATCTCATCTGTAACATCATT
GGCAACGCTACCTTTGCCATGTTTCAGAAACAACTCTGGCGCATCGGGCTTCCCATACAATCGATAGATT
GTCGCACCTGATTGCCCGACATTATCGCGAGCCCATTTATACCCATATAAATCAGCATCCATGTTGGAAT
TTAATCGCGGCCTAGAGCAAGACGTTTCCCGTTGAATATGGCTCATACTCTTCCTTTTTCAATATTATTG
AAGCATTTATCAGGGTTATTGTCTCATGAGCGGATACATATTTGAATGTATTTAGAAAAATAAACAAATA
GGGGTTCCGCGCACATTTCCCCGAAAAGTGCCACCTGACGTCTAAGAAACCATTATTATCATGACATTAA
CCTATAAAAATAGGCGTATCACGAGGCCCTTTCGTC
