>Addgene plasmid #121236 | pUC57-Kan_BR29_ms119_45 | addgene partial sequence | sequence record 237833 | M13-F20 5'-TGTAAAACGACGGCCAGT-3'
TTGGTCTCTAAGCTCATCTCAAACCAAAAATTTTATCACAAACACCTTCACAAGTAACAACATCTCTTGG
ACCAATATTAACAAAATTAAAATAACCCAAAACACCACCAATAATACAAACTTTAACACAAGTAGCATAA
TCAGAATCTCTTCTTTCCAAACCTCTAGTAGACAATTTAGAATCATATTTAGCATCATGTTCCAAATTAG
AAGCTTGAAATGGTTGAACTGGAGTCATTAGAGACCAAGTTCCATCCCAATGGCGCGCCGAGCTTGGCTC
GAGCATGGTCATAGCTGTTTCCTGTGTGAAATTGTTATCCGCTCACAATTCCACACAACATACGAGCCGG
AAGCATAAAGTGTAAAGCCTGGGGTGCCTAATGAGTGAGCTAACTCACATTAATTGCGTTGCGCTCACTG
CCCGCTTTCCAGTCGGGAAACCTGTCGTGCCAGCTGCATTAATGAATCGGCCAACGCGCGGGGAGAGGCG
GTTTGCGTATTGGGCGCTCTTCCGCTTCCTCGCTCACTGACTCGCTGCGCTCGGTCGTTCGGCTGCGGCG
AGCGGTATCAGCTCACTCAAAGGCGGTAATACGGTTATCCACAGAATCAGGGGATAACGCAGGAAAGAAC
ATGTGAGCAAAAGGCCAGCAAAAGGCCAGGAACCGTAAAAAGGCCGCGTTGCTGGCGTTTTTCCATAGGC
TCCGCCCCCCTGACGAGCATCACAAAAATCGACGCTCAAGTCAGAGGTGGCGAAACCCGACAGGACTATA
AAGATACC
